Addgene plasmid #135755: PX330_ZNF503_2
Purpose: Encodes gRNA for 3' target of human ZNF503
Depositing lab: Richard M. Myers. Depositing organization: HudsonAlpha Institute for Biotechnology. Publication: CETCh-seq: CRISPR epitope tagging ChIP-seq of DNA-binding proteins. Savic D, Partridge EC, Newberry KM, Smith SB, Meadows SK, Roberts BS, Mackiewicz M, Mendenhall EM, Myers RM. Genome Res. 2015 Sep 9. 10.1101/gr.193540.115 PubMed 26355004.
Backbone
  Vector backbone: PX330
  Vector type: CRISPR
Growth in bacteria
  Bacterial resistance: Ampicillin, 100 μg/mL
  Growth temperature: 37°C
  Growth strain: DH5alpha
  Copy number: High Copy
Gene/Insert
  Gene/Insert name: ZNF503 gRNA
  gRNA/shRNA sequence: GCTGGGGTATCAGTGAGGG
  Species: H. sapiens (human)
  Entrez Gene: ZNF503 (a.k.a. NOLZ-1, MGC2555, FLJ45745)
  Promoter: U6
  Cloning method: Restriction Enzyme; 5′ cloning site Unknown (unknown if destroyed)
Terms and licenses: Academic/Nonprofit Terms; Industry Terms: Not Available to Industry
How to cite: PX330_ZNF503_2 was a gift from Richard M. Myers (Addgene plasmid # 135755 ; http://n2t.net/addgene:135755 ; RRID:Addgene_135755)
