[The description below was written by a language model from this plasmid's Addgene catalogue record and pLannotate feature annotations shown in this document.]
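Description:
PX330_ZNF503_2 is an all-in-one CRISPR/Cas9 plasmid built on the PX330 backbone that delivers both a single guide RNA and Streptococcus pyogenes Cas9 to mammalian cells by transfection. The guide is directed at the 3' end of the human ZNF503 gene (also known as NOLZ-1) and is transcribed from the human U6 RNA polymerase III promoter, with the spacer sitting immediately upstream of the S. pyogenes gRNA scaffold. A second, partial scaffold fragment is annotated just downstream. The cloning sites used to insert the guide are not recorded.

The Cas9 cassette is driven by a hybrid promoter made of a CMV enhancer, the chicken β-actin promoter and a hybrid CBA/MVM intron. The annotation tool splits Cas9 into adjacent N- and C-terminal portions, but these are contiguous and together form the full-length coding sequence, followed by a bipartite nucleoplasmin nuclear localization signal and a bovine growth hormone polyadenylation signal. A single AAV2 inverted terminal repeat lies after the poly(A) signal. Only one ITR is annotated, so the table does not support use as an AAV packaging vector. In bacteria the 8.5 kb plasmid is maintained by a high-copy ColE1/pUC-type origin and selected with ampicillin through β-lactamase. An f1 origin and small bom and rop fragments are also present.

The associated work concerns CRISPR epitope tagging of DNA-binding proteins for ChIP-seq, which suggests the 3' cut is meant to promote insertion of a tag at the C-terminus of endogenous ZNF503. Any donor template would have to be supplied separately, since none is present here.
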