Features (pLannotate 1.2.2; 18 found; start..end, strand, type, name):
      1..241     +  promoter       U6 promoter: RNA polymerase III promoter for human U6 snRNA
    269..344     +  misc_RNA       gRNA scaffold: guide RNA scaffold for the Streptococcus pyogenes CRISPR/Cas9 system
    351..394     +  misc_RNA       gRNA scaffold (fragment): guide RNA scaffold for the Streptococcus pyogenes CRISPR/Cas9 system
    441..726     +  enhancer       CMV enhancer: human cytomegalovirus immediate early enhancer; contains an 18-bp deletion relative to the standard CMV enhancer
    728..1005    +  promoter       chicken β-actin promoter: No description available
   1006..1233    +  intron         hybrid intron: hybrid between chicken β-actin (CBA) and minute virus of mice (MMV) introns (Gray et al., 2011)
   1371..2972    +  CDS            Cas9(N): N-terminal portion of Streptococcus pyogenes Cas9 (Zetsche et al., 2015)
   2973..5471    +  CDS            Cas9(C): C-terminal portion of Streptococcus pyogenes Cas9 (Zetsche et al., 2015)
   5472..5519    +  CDS            nucleoplasmin NLS: bipartite nuclear localization signal from nucleoplasmin
   5553..5664    +  polyA_signal   bGH poly(A) signal: bovine growth hormone polyadenylation signal
   5769..5909    +  repeat_region  AAV2 ITR: inverted terminal repeat of adeno-associated virus serotype 2 inverted
   5914..5965    -  misc_feature   bom (fragment): basis of mobility region from pBR322
   5984..6439    +  rep_origin     f1 ori (sequence partly withheld): f1 bacteriophage origin of replication; arrow indicates direction of (+) strand synthesis
   6440..6489    -  misc_feature   bom (fragment): basis of mobility region from pBR322
   6591..6626    -  CDS            rop (fragment): Rop protein, which maintains plasmids at low copy number; rop
   6721..6825    +  promoter       AmpR promoter: bla
   6826..7686    +  CDS            AmpR: β-lactamase; bla; confers resistance to ampicillin, carbenicillin, and related antibiotics
   7857..8445    +  rep_origin     ori: high-copy-number ColE1/pMB1/pBR322/pUC origin of replication
>Addgene plasmid #135755 | PX330_ZNF503_2 | addgene full sequence | sequence record 270171 | Addgene NGS Result
GAGGGCCTATTTCCCATGATTCCTTCATATTTGCATATACGATACAAGGCTGTTAGAGAGATAATTGGAA
TTAATTTGACTGTAAACACAAAGATATTAGTACAAAATACGTGACGTAGAAAGTAATAATTTCTTGGGTA
GTTTGCAGTTTTAAAATTATGTTTTAAAATGGACTATCATATGCTTACCGTAACTTGAAAGTATTTCGAT
TTCTTGGCTTTATATATCTTGTGGAAAGGACGAAACACCGCTGGGGTATCAGTGAGGGGTTTTAGAGCTA
GAAATAGCAAGTTAAAATAAGGCTAGTCCGTTATCAACTTGAAAAAGTGGCACCGAGTCGGTGCTTTTTT
GTTTTAGAGCTAGAAATAGCAAGTTAAAATAAGGCTAGTCCGTTTTTAGCGCGTGCGCCAATTCTGCAGA
CAAATGGCTCTAGAGGTACCCGTTACATAACTTACGGTAAATGGCCCGCCTGGCTGACCGCCCAACGACC
CCCGCCCATTGACGTCAATAGTAACGCCAATAGGGACTTTCCATTGACGTCAATGGGTGGAGTATTTACG
GTAAACTGCCCACTTGGCAGTACATCAAGTGTATCATATGCCAAGTACGCCCCCTATTGACGTCAATGAC
GGTAAATGGCCCGCCTGGCATTGTGCCCAGTACATGACCTTATGGGACTTTCCTACTTGGCAGTACATCT
ACGTATTAGTCATCGCTATTACCATGGTCGAGGTGAGCCCCACGTTCTGCTTCACTCTCCCCATCTCCCC
CCCCTCCCCACCCCCAATTTTGTATTTATTTATTTTTTAATTATTTTGTGCAGCGATGGGGGCGGGGGGG
GGGGGGGGGCGCGCGCCAGGCGGGGCGGGGCGGGGCGAGGGGCGGGGCGGGGCGAGGCGGAGAGGTGCGG
CGGCAGCCAATCAGAGCGGCGCGCTCCGAAAGTTTCCTTTTATGGCGAGGCGGCGGCGGCGGCGGCCCTA
TAAAAAGCGAAGCGCGCGGCGGGCGGGAGTCGCTGCGCGCTGCCTTCGCCCCGTGCCCCGCTCCGCCGCC
GCCTCGCGCCGCCCGCCCCGGCTCTGACTGACCGCGTTACTCCCACAGGTGAGCGGGCGGGACGGCCCTT
CTCCTCCGGGCTGTAATTAGCTGAGCAAGAGGTAAGGGTTTAAGGGATGGTTGGTTGGTGGGGTATTAAT
GTTTAATTACCTGGAGCACCTGCCTGAAATCACTTTTTTTCAGGTTGGACCGGTGCCACCATGGACTATA
AGGACCACGACGGAGACTACAAGGATCATGATATTGATTACAAAGACGATGACGATAAGATGGCCCCAAA
GAAGAAGCGGAAGGTCGGTATCCACGGAGTCCCAGCAGCCGACAAGAAGTACAGCATCGGCCTGGACATC
GGCACCAACTCTGTGGGCTGGGCCGTGATCACCGACGAGTACAAGGTGCCCAGCAAGAAATTCAAGGTGC
TGGGCAACACCGACCGGCACAGCATCAAGAAGAACCTGATCGGAGCCCTGCTGTTCGACAGCGGCGAAAC
AGCCGAGGCCACCCGGCTGAAGAGAACCGCCAGAAGAAGATACACCAGACGGAAGAACCGGATCTGCTAT
CTGCAAGAGATCTTCAGCAACGAGATGGCCAAGGTGGACGACAGCTTCTTCCACAGACTGGAAGAGTCCT
TCCTGGTGGAAGAGGATAAGAAGCACGAGCGGCACCCCATCTTCGGCAACATCGTGGACGAGGTGGCCTA
CCACGAGAAGTACCCCACCATCTACCACCTGAGAAAGAAACTGGTGGACAGCACCGACAAGGCCGACCTG
CGGCTGATCTATCTGGCCCTGGCCCACATGATCAAGTTCCGGGGCCACTTCCTGATCGAGGGCGACCTGA
ACCCCGACAACAGCGACGTGGACAAGCTGTTCATCCAGCTGGTGCAGACCTACAACCAGCTGTTCGAGGA
AAACCCCATCAACGCCAGCGGCGTGGACGCCAAGGCCATCCTGTCTGCCAGACTGAGCAAGAGCAGACGG
CTGGAAAATCTGATCGCCCAGCTGCCCGGCGAGAAGAAGAATGGCCTGTTCGGAAACCTGATTGCCCTGA
GCCTGGGCCTGACCCCCAACTTCAAGAGCAACTTCGACCTGGCCGAGGATGCCAAACTGCAGCTGAGCAA
GGACACCTACGACGACGACCTGGACAACCTGCTGGCCCAGATCGGCGACCAGTACGCCGACCTGTTTCTG
GCCGCCAAGAACCTGTCCGACGCCATCCTGCTGAGCGACATCCTGAGAGTGAACACCGAGATCACCAAGG
CCCCCCTGAGCGCCTCTATGATCAAGAGATACGACGAGCACCACCAGGACCTGACCCTGCTGAAAGCTCT
CGTGCGGCAGCAGCTGCCTGAGAAGTACAAAGAGATTTTCTTCGACCAGAGCAAGAACGGCTACGCCGGC
TACATTGACGGCGGAGCCAGCCAGGAAGAGTTCTACAAGTTCATCAAGCCCATCCTGGAAAAGATGGACG
GCACCGAGGAACTGCTCGTGAAGCTGAACAGAGAGGACCTGCTGCGGAAGCAGCGGACCTTCGACAACGG
CAGCATCCCCCACCAGATCCACCTGGGAGAGCTGCACGCCATTCTGCGGCGGCAGGAAGATTTTTACCCA
TTCCTGAAGGACAACCGGGAAAAGATCGAGAAGATCCTGACCTTCCGCATCCCCTACTACGTGGGCCCTC
TGGCCAGGGGAAACAGCAGATTCGCCTGGATGACCAGAAAGAGCGAGGAAACCATCACCCCCTGGAACTT
CGAGGAAGTGGTGGACAAGGGCGCTTCCGCCCAGAGCTTCATCGAGCGGATGACCAACTTCGATAAGAAC
CTGCCCAACGAGAAGGTGCTGCCCAAGCACAGCCTGCTGTACGAGTACTTCACCGTGTATAACGAGCTGA
CCAAAGTGAAATACGTGACCGAGGGAATGAGAAAGCCCGCCTTCCTGAGCGGCGAGCAGAAAAAGGCCAT
CGTGGACCTGCTGTTCAAGACCAACCGGAAAGTGACCGTGAAGCAGCTGAAAGAGGACTACTTCAAGAAA
ATCGAGTGCTTCGACTCCGTGGAAATCTCCGGCGTGGAAGATCGGTTCAACGCCTCCCTGGGCACATACC
ACGATCTGCTGAAAATTATCAAGGACAAGGACTTCCTGGACAATGAGGAAAACGAGGACATTCTGGAAGA
TATCGTGCTGACCCTGACACTGTTTGAGGACAGAGAGATGATCGAGGAACGGCTGAAAACCTATGCCCAC
CTGTTCGACGACAAAGTGATGAAGCAGCTGAAGCGGCGGAGATACACCGGCTGGGGCAGGCTGAGCCGGA
AGCTGATCAACGGCATCCGGGACAAGCAGTCCGGCAAGACAATCCTGGATTTCCTGAAGTCCGACGGCTT
CGCCAACAGAAACTTCATGCAGCTGATCCACGACGACAGCCTGACCTTTAAAGAGGACATCCAGAAAGCC
CAGGTGTCCGGCCAGGGCGATAGCCTGCACGAGCACATTGCCAATCTGGCCGGCAGCCCCGCCATTAAGA
AGGGCATCCTGCAGACAGTGAAGGTGGTGGACGAGCTCGTGAAAGTGATGGGCCGGCACAAGCCCGAGAA
CATCGTGATCGAAATGGCCAGAGAGAACCAGACCACCCAGAAGGGACAGAAGAACAGCCGCGAGAGAATG
AAGCGGATCGAAGAGGGCATCAAAGAGCTGGGCAGCCAGATCCTGAAAGAACACCCCGTGGAAAACACCC
AGCTGCAGAACGAGAAGCTGTACCTGTACTACCTGCAGAATGGGCGGGATATGTACGTGGACCAGGAACT
GGACATCAACCGGCTGTCCGACTACGATGTGGACCATATCGTGCCTCAGAGCTTTCTGAAGGACGACTCC
ATCGACAACAAGGTGCTGACCAGAAGCGACAAGAACCGGGGCAAGAGCGACAACGTGCCCTCCGAAGAGG
TCGTGAAGAAGATGAAGAACTACTGGCGGCAGCTGCTGAACGCCAAGCTGATTACCCAGAGAAAGTTCGA
CAATCTGACCAAGGCCGAGAGAGGCGGCCTGAGCGAACTGGATAAGGCCGGCTTCATCAAGAGACAGCTG
GTGGAAACCCGGCAGATCACAAAGCACGTGGCACAGATCCTGGACTCCCGGATGAACACTAAGTACGACG
AGAATGACAAGCTGATCCGGGAAGTGAAAGTGATCACCCTGAAGTCCAAGCTGGTGTCCGATTTCCGGAA
GGATTTCCAGTTTTACAAAGTGCGCGAGATCAACAACTACCACCACGCCCACGACGCCTACCTGAACGCC
GTCGTGGGAACCGCCCTGATCAAAAAGTACCCTAAGCTGGAAAGCGAGTTCGTGTACGGCGACTACAAGG
TGTACGACGTGCGGAAGATGATCGCCAAGAGCGAGCAGGAAATCGGCAAGGCTACCGCCAAGTACTTCTT
CTACAGCAACATCATGAACTTTTTCAAGACCGAGATTACCCTGGCCAACGGCGAGATCCGGAAGCGGCCT
CTGATCGAGACAAACGGCGAAACCGGGGAGATCGTGTGGGATAAGGGCCGGGATTTTGCCACCGTGCGGA
AAGTGCTGAGCATGCCCCAAGTGAATATCGTGAAAAAGACCGAGGTGCAGACAGGCGGCTTCAGCAAAGA
GTCTATCCTGCCCAAGAGGAACAGCGATAAGCTGATCGCCAGAAAGAAGGACTGGGACCCTAAGAAGTAC
GGCGGCTTCGACAGCCCCACCGTGGCCTATTCTGTGCTGGTGGTGGCCAAAGTGGAAAAGGGCAAGTCCA
AGAAACTGAAGAGTGTGAAAGAGCTGCTGGGGATCACCATCATGGAAAGAAGCAGCTTCGAGAAGAATCC
CATCGACTTTCTGGAAGCCAAGGGCTACAAAGAAGTGAAAAAGGACCTGATCATCAAGCTGCCTAAGTAC
TCCCTGTTCGAGCTGGAAAACGGCCGGAAGAGAATGCTGGCCTCTGCCGGCGAACTGCAGAAGGGAAACG
AACTGGCCCTGCCCTCCAAATATGTGAACTTCCTGTACCTGGCCAGCCACTATGAGAAGCTGAAGGGCTC
CCCCGAGGATAATGAGCAGAAACAGCTGTTTGTGGAACAGCACAAGCACTACCTGGACGAGATCATCGAG
CAGATCAGCGAGTTCTCCAAGAGAGTGATCCTGGCCGACGCTAATCTGGACAAAGTGCTGTCCGCCTACA
ACAAGCACCGGGATAAGCCCATCAGAGAGCAGGCCGAGAATATCATCCACCTGTTTACCCTGACCAATCT
GGGAGCCCCTGCCGCCTTCAAGTACTTTGACACCACCATCGACCGGAAGAGGTACACCAGCACCAAAGAG
GTGCTGGACGCCACCCTGATCCACCAGAGCATCACCGGCCTGTACGAGACACGGATCGACCTGTCTCAGC
TGGGAGGCGACAAAAGGCCGGCGGCCACGAAAAAGGCCGGCCAGGCAAAAAAGAAAAAGTAAGAATTCCT
AGAGCTCGCTGATCAGCCTCGACTGTGCCTTCTAGTTGCCAGCCATCTGTTGTTTGCCCCTCCCCCGTGC
CTTCCTTGACCCTGGAAGGTGCCACTCCCACTGTCCTTTCCTAATAAAATGAGGAAATTGCATCGCATTG
TCTGAGTAGGTGTCATTCTATTCTGGGGGGTGGGGTGGGGCAGGACAGCAAGGGGGAGGATTGGGAAGAG
AATAGCAGGCATGCTGGGGAGCGGCCGCAGGAACCCCTAGTGATGGAGTTGGCCACTCCCTCTCTGCGCG
CTCGCTCGCTCACTGAGGCCGGGCGACCAAAGGTCGCCCGACGCCCGGGCTTTGCCCGGGCGGCCTCAGT
GAGCGAGCGAGCGCGCAGCTGCCTGCAGGGGCGCCTGATGCGGTATTTTCTCCTTACGCATCTGTGCGGT
ATTTCACACCGCATA
[95 nt withheld, positions 5966-6060]
T
[46 nt withheld, positions 6062-6107]
C
[141 nt withheld, positions 6109-6249]
CCTTTGACGTTGGAGTCCACGTTCTTT
[37 nt withheld, positions 6277-6313]
ACTCTATCTCGGGCTATTCTTTTGATTTATAAGGGATTTTGCCGATTTCGGTCTATTGGTTAAAAAATGA
GCTGATTTAACAAAAATTTAACGCGAATTTTAACAAAATATTAACGTTTACAATTTTATGGTGCACTCTC
AGTACAATCTGCTCTGATGCCGCATAGTTAAGCCAGCCCCGACACCCGCCAACACCCGCTGACGCGCCCT
GACGGGCTTGTCTGCTCCCGGCATCCGCTTACAGACAAGCTGTGACCGTCTCCGGGAGCTGCATGTGTCA
GAGGTTTTCACCGTCATCACCGAAACGCGCGAGACGAAAGGGCCTCGTGATACGCCTATTTTTATAGGTT
AATGTCATGATAATAATGGTTTCTTAGACGTCAGGTGGCACTTTTCGGGGAAATGTGCGCGGAACCCCTA
TTTGTTTATTTTTCTAAATACATTCAAATATGTATCCGCTCATGAGACAATAACCCTGATAAATGCTTCA
ATAATATTGAAAAAGGAAGAGTATGAGTATTCAACATTTCCGTGTCGCCCTTATTCCCTTTTTTGCGGCA
TTTTGCCTTCCTGTTTTTGCTCACCCAGAAACGCTGGTGAAAGTAAAAGATGCTGAAGATCAGTTGGGTG
CACGAGTGGGTTACATCGAACTGGATCTCAACAGCGGTAAGATCCTTGAGAGTTTTCGCCCCGAAGAACG
TTTTCCAATGATGAGCACTTTTAAAGTTCTGCTATGTGGCGCGGTATTATCCCGTATTGACGCCGGGCAA
GAGCAACTCGGTCGCCGCATACACTATTCTCAGAATGACTTGGTTGAGTACTCACCAGTCACAGAAAAGC
ATCTTACGGATGGCATGACAGTAAGAGAATTATGCAGTGCTGCCATAACCATGAGTGATAACACTGCGGC
CAACTTACTTCTGACAACGATCGGAGGACCGAAGGAGCTAACCGCTTTTTTGCACAACATGGGGGATCAT
GTAACTCGCCTTGATCGTTGGGAACCGGAGCTGAATGAAGCCATACCAAACGACGAGCGTGACACCACGA
TGCCTGTAGCAATGGCAACAACGTTGCGCAAACTATTAACTGGCGAACTACTTACTCTAGCTTCCCGGCA
ACAATTAATAGACTGGATGGAGGCGGATAAAGTTGCAGGACCACTTCTGCGCTCGGCCCTTCCGGCTGGC
TGGTTTATTGCTGATAAATCTGGAGCCGGTGAGCGTGGAAGCCGCGGTATCATTGCAGCACTGGGGCCAG
ATGGTAAGCCCTCCCGTATCGTAGTTATCTACACGACGGGGAGTCAGGCAACTATGGATGAACGAAATAG
ACAGATCGCTGAGATAGGTGCCTCACTGATTAAGCATTGGTAACTGTCAGACCAAGTTTACTCATATATA
CTTTAGATTGATTTAAAACTTCATTTTTAATTTAAAAGGATCTAGGTGAAGATCCTTTTTGATAATCTCA
TGACCAAAATCCCTTAACGTGAGTTTTCGTTCCACTGAGCGTCAGACCCCGTAGAAAAGATCAAAGGATC
TTCTTGAGATCCTTTTTTTCTGCGCGTAATCTGCTGCTTGCAAACAAAAAAACCACCGCTACCAGCGGTG
GTTTGTTTGCCGGATCAAGAGCTACCAACTCTTTTTCCGAAGGTAACTGGCTTCAGCAGAGCGCAGATAC
CAAATACTGTTCTTCTAGTGTAGCCGTAGTTAGGCCACCACTTCAAGAACTCTGTAGCACCGCCTACATA
CCTCGCTCTGCTAATCCTGTTACCAGTGGCTGCTGCCAGTGGCGATAAGTCGTGTCTTACCGGGTTGGAC
TCAAGACGATAGTTACCGGATAAGGCGCAGCGGTCGGGCTGAACGGGGGGTTCGTGCACACAGCCCAGCT
TGGAGCGAACGACCTACACCGAACTGAGATACCTACAGCGTGAGCTATGAGAAAGCGCCACGCTTCCCGA
AGGGAGAAAGGCGGACAGGTATCCGGTAAGCGGCAGGGTCGGAACAGGAGAGCGCACGAGGGAGCTTCCA
GGGGGAAACGCCTGGTATCTTTATAGTCCTGTCGGGTTTCGCCACCTCTGACTTGAGCGTCGATTTTTGT
GATGCTCGTCAGGGGGGCGGAGCCTATGGAAAAACGCCAGCAACGCGGCCTTTTTACGGTTCCTGGCCTT
TTGCTGGCCTTTTGCTCACATGT
